>Addgene plasmid #87698 | pcDNA-PANX1(HCVp) | addgene full sequence | sequence record 176850 | Addgene NGS Result
GCAAGGCTTGACCGACAATTGCATGAAGAATCTGCTTAGGGTTAGGCGTTTTGCGCTGCTTCGCGATGTA
CGGGCCAGATATACGCGTTGACATTGATTATTGACTAGTTATTAATAGTAATCAATTACGGGGTCATTAG
TTCATAGCCCATATATGGAGTTCCGCGTTACATAACTTACGGTAAATGGCCCGCCTGGCTGACCGCCCAA
CGACCCCCGCCCATTGACGTCAATAATGACGTATGTTCCCATAGTAACGCCAATAGGGACTTTCCATTGA
CGTCAATGGGTGGAGTATTTACGGTAAACTGCCCACTTGGCAGTACATCAAGTGTATCATATGCCAAGTA
CGCCCCCTATTGACGTCAATGACGGTAAATGGCCCGCCTGGCATTATGCCCAGTACATGACCTTATGGGA
CTTTCCTACTTGGCAGTACATCTACGTATTAGTCATCGCTATTACCATGGTGATGCGGTTTTGGCAGTAC
ATCAATGGGCGTGGATAGCGGTTTGACTCACGGGGATTTCCAAGTCTCCACCCCATTGACGTCAATGGGA
GTTTGTTTTGGCACCAAAATCAACGGGACTTTCCAAAATGTCGTAACAACTCCGCCCCATTGACGCAAAT
GGGCGGTAGGCGTGTACGGTGGGAGGTCTATATAAGCAGAGCTCTCTGGCTAACTAGAGAACCCACTGCT
TACTGGCTTATCGAAATTAATACGACTCACTATAGGGAGACCCAAGCTGGCTAGCTGCCACCATGGCCAT
CGCTCACCTGGCCACGGAGTACGTGTTCTCGGATTTCTTGCTGAAGGAGCCCACGGAGCCCAAGTTCAAG
GGGCTGCGACTGGAGCTGGCTGTGGACAAGATGGTCACGTGCATTGCGGTGGGGCTGCCCCTGCTGCTCA
TCTCGCTGGCCTTCGCGCAGGAGATCTCGATTGGTACACAGATAAGCTGTTTCTCTCCAAGTTCTTTCTC
CTGGCGTCAGGCTGCCTTTGTGGATTCATATTGCTGGGCGGCTGTTCAGCAGAAGAACTCACTGCAGAGC
GAGTCTGGAAACCTCCCACTGTGGCTGCATAAGTTTTTCCCCTACATCCTGCTGCTCTTTGCGATCCTCC
TGTACCTGCCCCCGCTGTTCTGGCGTTTCGCAGCTGCTCCTCATATTTGCTCAGACTTGAAGTTTATCAT
GGAAGAACTTGACAAAGTTTACAACCGTGCAATTAAGGCTGCAAAGAGTGCGCGTGACCTTGACATGAGA
GATGGAGCCTGCTCAGTTCCAGGTGTTACCGAGAACTTAGGGCAAAGTTTGTGGGAGGTATCTGAAAGCC
ACTTCAAGTACCCAATTGTGGAGCAGTACTTGAAGACAAAGAAAAATTCTAATAATTTAATCATCAAGTA
CATTAGCTGCCGCCTGCTGACACTCATCATTATACTGTTAGCGTGTATCTACCTGGGCTATTACTTCAGC
CTCTCCTCACTCTCAGACGAGTTTGTGTGCAGCATCAAATCAGGGATCCTGAGAAACGACAGCACCGTGC
CCGATCAGTTTCAGTGCAAACTCATTGCCGTGGGCATCTTCCAGTTGCTCAGTGTCATTAACCTTGTGGT
TTATGTCCTGCTGGCTCCCGTGGTTGTCTACACGCTGTTTGTTCCATTCCGACAGAAGACAGATGTTCTC
AAAGTGTACGAAATCCTCCCCACTTTTGATGTTCTGCATTTCAAATCTGAAGGGTACAACGATTTGAGCC
TCTACAATCTCTTCTTGGAGGAAAATATAAGTGAGGTCAAGTCATACAAGTGTCTTAAGGTACTGGAGAA
TATTAAGAGCAGTGGTCAGGGGATCGACCCAATGCTACTCCTGACAAACCTTGATGAGATGGAAGAATGT
GCAAGTCATTTAAAAACTCCCATGTCTGCAGAGATGAGAGAGGAGCAGGGGAACCAGACGGCAGAGCTCC
AAGGTATGAACATAGACAGTGAAACTAAAGCAAATAATGGAGAGAAGAATGCCCGACAGCGACTTCTGAA
CTCTTCTTGCTAAAAGCTTGGTAAACCGCTGATCAGCCTCGACTGTGCCTTCTAGTTGCCAGCCATCTGT
TGTTTGCCCCTCCCCCGTGCCTTCCTTGACCCTGGAAGGTGCCACTCCCACTGTCCTTTCCTAATAAAAT
GAGGAAATTGCATCGCATTGTCTGAGTAGGTGTCATTCTATTCTGGGGGGTGGGGTGGGGCAGGACAGCA
AGGGGGAGGATTGGGAAGACAATAGCAGGCATGCTGGGGATGCGGTGGGCTCTATGGCTTCTGAGGCGGA
AAGAACCAGCTGGGGCTCTAGGGGGTATCCCC
[124 nt withheld, positions 2343-2466]
C
[91 nt withheld, positions 2468-2558]
A
[49 nt withheld, positions 2560-2608]
CCTTTGACGTTGGAGTCCACGTTCTTT
[37 nt withheld, positions 2636-2672]
ACCCTATCTCGGTCTATTCTTTTGATTTATAAGGGATTTTGCCGATTTCGGCCTATTGGTTAAAAAATGA
GCTGATTTAACAAAAATTTAACGCGAATTAATTCTGTGGAATGTGTGTCAGTTAGGGTGTGGAAAGTCCC
CAGGCTCCCCAGCAGGCAGAAGTATGCAAAGCATGCATCTCAATTAGTCAGCAACCAGGTGTGGAAAGTC
CCCAGGCTCCCCAGCAGGCAGAAGTATGCAAAGCATGCATCTCAATTAGTCAGCAACCATAGTCCCGCCC
CTAACTCCGCCCATCCCGCCCCTAACTCCGCCCAGTTCCGCCCATTCTCCGCCCCATGGCTGACTAATTT
TTTTTATTTATGCAGAGGCCGAGGCCGCCTCTGCCTCTGAGCTATTCCAGAAGTAGTGAGGAGGCTTTTT
TGGAGGCCTAGGCTTTTGCAAAAAGCTCCCGGGAGCTTGTATATCCATTTTCGGATCTGATCAAGAGACA
GGATGAGGATCGTTTCGCATGATTGAACAAGATGGATTGCACGCAGGTTCTCCGGCCGCTTGGGTGGAGA
GGCTATTCGGCTATGACTGGGCACAACAGACAATCGGCTGCTCTGATGCCGCCGTGTTCCGGCTGTCAGC
GCAGGGGCGCCCGGTTCTTTTTGTCAAGACCGACCTGTCCGGTGCCCTGAATGAACTGCAGGACGAGGCA
GCGCGGCTATCGTGGCTGGCCACGACGGGCGTTCCTTGCGCAGCTGTGCTCGACGTTGTCACTGAAGCGG
GAAGGGACTGGCTGCTATTGGGCGAAGTGCCGGGGCAGGATCTCCTGTCATCTCACCTTGCTCCTGCCGA
GAAAGTATCCATCATGGCTGATGCAATGCGGCGGCTGCATACGCTTGATCCGGCTACCTGCCCATTCGAC
CACCAAGCGAAACATCGCATCGAGCGAGCACGTACTCGGATGGAAGCCGGTCTTGTCGATCAGGATGATC
TGGACGAAGAGCATCAGGGGCTCGCGCCAGCCGAACTGTTCGCCAGGCTCAAGGCGCGCATGCCCGACGG
CGAGGATCTCGTCGTGACCCATGGCGATGCCTGCTTGCCGAATATCATGGTGGAAAATGGCCGCTTTTCT
GGATTCATCGACTGTGGCCGGCTGGGTGTGGCGGACCGCTATCAGGACATAGCGTTGGCTACCCGTGATA
TTGCTGAAGAGCTTGGCGGCGAATGGGCTGACCGCTTCCTCGTGCTTTACGGTATCGCCGCTCCCGATTC
GCAGCGCATCGCCTTCTATCGCCTTCTTGACGAGTTCTTCTGAGCGGGACTCTGGGGTTCGAAATGACCG
ACCAAGCGACGCCCAACCTGCCATCACGAGATTTCGATTCCACCGCCGCCTTCTATGAAAGGTTGGGCTT
CGGAATCGTTTTCCGGGACGCCGGCTGGATGATCCTCCAGCGCGGGGATCTCATGCTGGAGTTCTTCGCC
CACCCCAACTTGTTTATTGCAGCTTATAATGGTTACAAATAAAGCAATAGCATCACAAATTTCACAAATA
AAGCATTTTTTTCACTGCATTCTAGTTGTGGTTTGTCCAAACTCATCAATGTATCTTATCATGTCTGTAT
ACCGTCGACCTCTAGCTAGAGCTTGGCGTAATCATGGTCATAGCTGTTTCCTGTGTGAAATTGTTATCCG
CTCACAATTCCACACAACATACGAGCCGGAAGCATAAAGTGTAAAGCCTGGGGTGCCTAATGAGTGAGCT
AACTCACATTAATTGCGTTGCGCTCACTGCCCGCTTTCCAGTCGGGAAACCTGTCGTGCCAGCTGCATTA
ATGAATCGGCCAACGCGCGGGGAGAGGCGGTTTGCGTATTGGGCGCTCTTCCGCTTCCTCGCTCACTGAC
TCGCTGCGCTCGGTCGTTCGGCTGCGGCGAGCGGTATCAGCTCACTCAAAGGCGGTAATACGGTTATCCA
CAGAATCAGGGGATAACGCAGGAAAGAACATGTGAGCAAAAGGCCAGCAAAAGGCCAGGAACCGTAAAAA
GGCCGCGTTGCTGGCGTTTTTCCATAGGCTCCGCCCCCCTGACGAGCATCACAAAAATCGACGCTCAAGT
CAGAGGTGGCGAAACCCGACAGGACTATAAAGATACCAGGCGTTTCCCCCTGGAAGCTCCCTCGTGCGCT
CTCCTGTTCCGACCCTGCCGCTTACCGGATACCTGTCCGCCTTTCTCCCTTCGGGAAGCGTGGCGCTTTC
TCATAGCTCACGCTATAGGTATCTCAGTTCGGTGTAGGTCGTTCGCTCCAAGCTGGGCTGTGTGCACGAA
CCCCCCGTTCAGCCCGACCGCTGCGCCTTATCCGGTAACTATCGTCTTGAGTCCAACCCGGTAAGACACG
ACTTATCGCCACTGGCAGCAGCCACTGGTAACAGGATTAGCAGAGCGAGGTATGTAGGCGGTGCTACAGA
GTTCTTGAAGTGGTGGCCTAACTACGGCTACACTAGAAGAACAGTATTTGGTATCTGCGCTCTGCTGAAG
CCAGTTACCTTCGGAAAAAGAGTTGGTAGCTCTTGATCCGGCAAACAAACCACCGCTGGTAGCGGTGGTT
TTTTTGTTTGCAAGCAGCAGATTACGCGCAGAAAAAAAGGATCTCAAGAAGATCCTTTGATCTTTTCTAC
GGGGTCTGACGCTCAGTGGAACGAAAACTCACGTTAAGGGATTTTGGTCATGAGATTATCAAAAAGGATC
TTCACCTAGATCCTTTTAAATTAAAAATGAAGTTTTAAATCAATCTAAAGTATATATGAGTAAACTTGGT
CTGACAGTTACCAATGCTTAATCAGTGAGGCACCTATCTCAGCGATCTGTCTATTTCGTTCATCCATAGT
TGCCTGACTCCCCGTCGTGTAGATAACTACGATACGGGAGGGCTTACCATCTGGCCCCAGTGCTGCAATG
ATACCGCGAGACCCACGCTCACCGGCTCCAGATTTATCAGCAATAAACCAGCCAGCCGGAAGGGCCGAGC
GCAGAAGTGGTCCTGCAACTTTATCCGCCTCCATCCAGTCTATTAATTGTTGCCGGGAAGCTAGAGTAAG
TAGTTCGCCAGTTAATAGTTTGCGCAACGTTGTTGCCATTGCTACAGGCATCGTGGTGTCACGCTCGTCG
TTTGGTATGGCTTCATTCAGCTCCGGTTCCCAACGATCAAGGCGAGTTACATGATCCCCCATGTTGTGCA
AAAAAGCGGTTAGCTCCTTCGGTCCTCCGATCGTTGTCAGAAGTAAGTTGGCCGCAGTGTTATCACTCAT
GGTTATGGCAGCACTGCATAATTCTCTTACTGTCATGCCATCCGTAAGATGCTTTTCTGTGACTGGTGAG
TACTCAACCAAGTCATTCTGAGAATAGTGTATGCGGCGACCGAGTTGCTCTTGCCCGGCGTCAATACGGG
ATAATACCGCGCCACATAGCAGAACTTTAAAAGTGCTCATCATTGGAAAACGTTCTTCGGGGCGAAAACT
CTCAAGGATCTTACCGCTGTTGAGATCCAGTTCGATGTAACCCACTCGTGCACCCAACTGATCTTCAGCA
TCTTTTACTTTCACCAGCGTTTCTGGGTGAGCAAAAACAGGAAGGCAAAATGCCGCAAAAAAGGGAATAA
GGGCGACACGGAAATGTTGAATACTCATACTCTTCCTTTTTCAATATTATTGAAGCATTTATCAGGGTTA
TTGTCTCATGAGCGGATACATATTTGAATGTATTTAGAAAAATAAACAAATAGGGGTTCCGCGCACATTT
CCCCGAAAAGTGCCACCTGACGTCGACGGATCGGGAGATCTCCCGATCCCCTATGGTGCACTCTCAGTAC
AATCTGCTCTGATGCCGCATAGTTAAGCCAGTATCTGCTCCCTGCTTGTGTGTTGGAGGTCGCTGAGTAG
TGCGCGAGCAAAATTTAAGCTACAACAAG
Features (pLannotate 1.2.2; 20 found; start..end, strand, type, name):
     90..469     +  enhancer       CMV enhancer: human cytomegalovirus immediate early enhancer
    470..673     +  promoter       CMV promoter: human cytomegalovirus (CMV) immediate early promoter
    669..702     +  LTR            5' LTR (truncated) (fragment): truncated 5' long terminal repeat (LTR) from HIV-1
    718..736     +  promoter       T7 promoter: promoter for bacteriophage T7 RNA polymerase
    763..2040    +  CDS            PANX1: PANX1_HUMAN - Also known as MRS1. Experimental evidence at protein level: Swiss-Prot protein existence level 1. Structural component of the gap junctions and the hemichannels involved in the ATP release and nucleotide permeation (PubMed:16908669, PubMed:20829356, PubMed:30918116). May play a role as a Ca(2+)-leak channel to regulate ER Ca(2+) homeostasis (PubMed:16908669). Plays a critical role in oogenesis (PubMed:30918116). From Homo sapiens (Human).
   2073..2297    +  polyA_signal   bGH poly(A) signal: bovine growth hormone polyadenylation signal
   2301..2322    +  promoter       SV40 promoter (fragment): SV40 enhancer and early promoter
   2343..2771    +  rep_origin     f1 ori (sequence partly withheld): f1 bacteriophage origin of replication; arrow indicates direction of (+) strand synthesis
   2785..3114    +  promoter       SV40 promoter: SV40 enhancer and early promoter
   3181..3972    +  CDS            neo: KKA2_KLEPN - Also known as kan, nptII. Experimental evidence at protein level: Swiss-Prot protein existence level 1. Resistance to kanamycin, neomycin, paromomycin, ribostamycin, butirosin and gentamicin B. From Klebsiella pneumoniae.
   3996..4154    +  CDS            ble (fragment): BLE_KLEPN - Experimental evidence at protein level: Swiss-Prot protein existence level 1. Binding protein with a strong affinity to the bleomycin family of antibiotics. Binds to CL990; an antimitotic-antibiotic compound. From Klebsiella pneumoniae.
   4149..4270    +  polyA_signal   SV40 poly(A) signal: SV40 polyadenylation signal
   4343..4359    -  protein_bind   lac operator: The lac repressor binds to the lac operator to inhibit transcription in E. coli. This inhibition can be relieved by adding lactose or isopropyl-β-D-thiogalactopyranoside (IPTG). lac repressor encoded by lacI
   4367..4397    -  promoter       lac promoter: promoter for the E. coli lac operon
   4412..4433    -  protein_bind   CAP binding site: CAP binding activates transcription in the presence of cAMP. E. coli catabolite activator protein
   4446..4538    -  CDS            lacI (fragment): lac repressor; lacI; The lac repressor binds to the lac operator to inhibit transcription in E. coli. This inhibition can be relieved by adding lactose or isopropyl-β-D-thiogalactopyranoside (IPTG).
   4721..5309    -  rep_origin     ori: high-copy-number ColE1/pMB1/pBR322/pUC origin of replication
   5480..6340    -  CDS            AmpR: β-lactamase; bla; confers resistance to ampicillin, carbenicillin, and related antibiotics
   6341..6445    -  promoter       AmpR promoter: bla
   6504..6556    -  misc_feature   bom (fragment): basis of mobility region from pBR322
