[The description below was written by a language model from this plasmid's Addgene catalogue record and pLannotate feature annotations shown in this document.]
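Description:
pcDNA-PANX1(HCVp) is a mammalian expression plasmid of about 6.6 kb built on the pcDNA3.1 backbone and designed to produce a pannexin-1 channel that can be activated by hepatitis C virus (HCV) protease. It replicates in E. coli from a high-copy ColE1/pUC-type origin and is selected with ampicillin through the β-lactamase gene and its own promoter. An f1 origin is also present, a standard backbone element that permits single-stranded DNA production. For selection in mammalian cells, an SV40 enhancer/early promoter drives a neomycin phosphotransferase gene terminated by an SV40 polyadenylation signal, conferring G418 resistance. Several short hits in the feature table (a truncated HIV-1 LTR fragment, ble and lacI fragments, lac promoter/operator elements and a bom fragment) appear to be backbone remnants or annotation matches rather than functional parts of the design.

The payload sits between the CMV immediate-early enhancer/promoter and the bovine growth hormone polyadenylation signal, with a T7 promoter just upstream of the coding region that could support in vitro transcription. The open reading frame is annotated as human PANX1, a channel protein involved in ATP release and nucleotide permeation, while the catalogue lists the insert as a synthetic PANX(HCVp) variant. The name and stated purpose indicate that an HCV protease recognition site has been engineered into the protein so that cleavage activates the channel, but the record does not give the position or nature of this modification, and no tags or reporters are annotated. The associated publication concerns optogenetic control with the photocleavable protein PhoCl, suggesting that the construct serves as a protease-responsive effector in that type of experiment.
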