Addgene plasmid #87698: pcDNA-PANX1(HCVp)
Purpose: Express HCV protease-activatible pannexin-1 in mammalian cells
Depositing lab: Robert Campbell. Depositing organization: University of Alberta. Publication: Optogenetic control with a photocleavable protein, PhoCl. Zhang W, Lohman AW, Zhuravlova Y, Lu X, Wiens MD, Hoi H, Yaganoglu S, Mohr MA, Kitova EN, Klassen JS, Pantazis P, Thompson RJ, Campbell RE. Nat Methods. 2017 Mar 13. doi: 10.1038/nmeth.4222. PubMed 28288123.
Backbone
  Vector backbone: pcDNA3.1
  Vector type: Mammalian Expression
  Selectable markers: Neomycin (select with G418)
Growth in bacteria
  Bacterial resistance: Ampicillin, 100 μg/mL
  Growth temperature: 37°C
  Growth strain: DH5alpha
  Copy number: Unknown
Gene/Insert
  Gene/Insert name: PANX(HCVp)
  Species: Synthetic
Terms and licenses: Academic/Nonprofit Terms; Industry Terms: Not Available to Industry
How to cite: pcDNA-PANX1(HCVp) was a gift from Robert Campbell (Addgene plasmid # 87698 ; http://n2t.net/addgene:87698 ; RRID:Addgene_87698)
